Addgene plasmid #132224: pDONR221_SLCO1C1
Purpose: Gateway entry clone with codon-optimized ORF sequence for subcloning into custom expression vectors
Depositing lab: RESOLUTE Consortium & Giulio Superti-Furga. Depositing organization: CeMM Research Center for Molecular Medicine. Publication: The RESOLUTE consortium: unlocking SLC transporters for drug discovery. Superti-Furga G, Lackner D, Wiedmer T, Ingles-Prieto A, Barbosa B, Girardi E, Goldmann U, Gurtl B, Klavins K, Klimek C, Lindinger S, Lineiro-Retes E, Muller AC, Onstein S, Redinger G, Reil D, Sedlyarov V, Wolf G, Crawford M, Everley R, ... Steppan CM. Nat Rev Drug Discov. 2020 Jul;19(7):429-430. doi: 10.1038/d41573-020-00056-6. PubMed 32265506.
Backbone
  Vector backbone: pDONR221
  Backbone manufacturer: Thermo Fisher Scientific
  Backbone size w/o insert (bp): 2550
  Vector type: Mammalian Expression
Growth in bacteria
  Bacterial resistance: Kanamycin, 50 μg/mL
  Growth temperature: 37°C
  Growth strain: Stbl3
  Copy number: High Copy
Gene/Insert
  Gene/Insert name: SLCO1C1 (alt name: OATP-F, OATP1C1, OATP1, SLC21A14)
  Species: H. sapiens (human)
  Insert size (bp): 2136
  Entrez Gene: SLCO1C1 (a.k.a. OATP-F, OATP1, OATP14, OATP1C1, OATPF, OATPRP5, SLC21A14)
  Cloning method: Gateway Cloning
  Sequencing primers: 5′ M13-fwd; 3′ M13-rev
Terms and licenses: Academic/Nonprofit Terms; Industry Terms
Depositor comments: For more information on the full Resolute plasmid collection, please see www.addgene.org/depositor-collections/re-solute/. Please provide your feedback on this plasmid to the RESOLUTE consortium by filling out their RESOLUTE repository feedback form: https://forms.office.com/Pages/ResponsePage.aspx?id=0e05yklzmkS7rjFGQL4N7z4feCLQvEJAmVcOCM_u885UN1JJRko0Ukg4TVQwNTZLOUxPQVJWT1NHUCQlQCN0PWcu
How to cite: pDONR221_SLCO1C1 was a gift from RESOLUTE Consortium & Giulio Superti-Furga (Addgene plasmid # 132224 ; http://n2t.net/addgene:132224 ; RRID:Addgene_132224)
