[The description below was written by a language model from this plasmid's Addgene catalogue record and pLannotate feature annotations shown in this document.]
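Description:
pDONR221_SLCO1C1 is a Gateway entry clone built on the pDONR221 backbone, carrying a codon-optimized open reading frame for human SLCO1C1 (also known as OATP1C1, OATP-F or SLC21A14). The sequenced plasmid is about 4.7 kb, consistent with a roughly 2.55 kb backbone plus the 2,136 bp insert. It is maintained in E. coli through a high-copy ColE1/pUC-type origin and selected with kanamycin via the aph(3')-Ia resistance gene. Although the catalogue lists the vector type as mammalian expression, the feature table shows no eukaryotic promoter or polyadenylation signal. The plasmid is therefore a shuttle for the ORF rather than an expression vector in its own right.

The SLCO1C1 coding sequence sits between attL1 and attL2 sites, which are the substrates for the LR Clonase reaction. This arrangement allows directional, in-frame transfer of the ORF into any attR-containing destination vector, where the promoter, tags and selection markers are supplied. Upstream of attL1 lie the rrnB T1 and T2 transcription terminators, which shield the insert from read-through transcription in bacteria. A T7 promoter lies beyond attL2, oriented back toward the insert. The short lacI and lacZα fragments annotated near the terminators appear to be backbone remnants with no functional role.

The encoded protein is an organic anion transporter that mediates sodium-independent, high-affinity transport of thyroid hormones such as thyroxine and reverse T3, and it may help regulate thyroxine flux into and out of the brain. The clone belongs to a consortium collection of solute carrier ORFs intended for subcloning into custom expression vectors to study transporter function and support drug discovery.
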