Features (pLannotate 1.2.2; 10 found; start..end, strand, type, name):
    121..213     +  CDS            lacI (fragment): lac repressor; lacI; The lac repressor binds to the lac operator to inhibit transcription in E. coli. This inhibition can be relieved by adding lactose or isopropyl-β-D-thiogalactopyranoside (IPTG).
    268..295     -  terminator     rrnB T2 terminator: transcription terminator T2 from the E. coli rrnB gene
    427..470     +  terminator     rrnB T1 terminator: Escherichia coli rrnB; transcription terminator T1 from the E. coli rrnB gene
    517..553     -  CDS            lacZα (fragment): LacZα fragment of β-galactosidase; lacZ fragment
    569..668     +  protein_bind   attL1: mutant version of attL; recombination site for the Gateway® LR reaction LR Clonase™
    674..2809    +  CDS            SLCO1C1: SO1C1_HUMAN - Also known as OATP14, OATP1C1, OATPF, SLC21A14. Experimental evidence at transcript level: Swiss-Prot protein existence level 2. Mediates the Na(+)-independent high affinity transport of organic anions such as the thyroid hormones thyroxine (T4) and rT3. Other potential substrates, such as triiodothyronine (T3), 17-beta- glucuronosyl estradiol, estrone-3-sulfate and sulfobromophthalein (BSP) are transported with much lower efficiency. May play a significant role in regulating T4 flux into and out of the brain (By similarity). From Homo sapiens (Human).
   2811..2910    -  protein_bind   attL2: mutant version of attL; recombination site for the Gateway® LR reaction LR Clonase™
   2928..2946    -  promoter       T7 promoter: promoter for bacteriophage T7 RNA polymerase
   3080..3889    +  CDS            KanR: aminoglycoside phosphotransferase; aph(3')-Ia; confers resistance to kanamycin in bacteria or G418 (Geneticin®) in eukaryotes
   4036..4624    +  rep_origin     ori: high-copy-number ColE1/pMB1/pBR322/pUC origin of replication
>Addgene plasmid #132224 | pDONR221_SLCO1C1 | addgene full sequence | sequence record 262698 | Addgene NGS Result
CTTTCCTGCGTTATCCCCTGATTCTGTGGATAACCGTATTACCGCCTTTGAGTGAGCTGATACCGCTCGC
CGCAGCCGAACGACCGAGCGCAGCGAGTCAGTGAGCGAGGAAGCGGAAGAGCGCCCAATACGCAAACCGC
CTCTCCCCGCGCGTTGGCCGATTCATTAATGCAGCTGGCACGACAGGTTTCCCGACTGGAAAGCGGGCAG
TGAGCGCAACGCAATTAATACGCGTACCGCTAGCCAGGAAGAGTTTGTAGAAACGCAAAAAGGCCATCCG
TCAGGATGGCCTTCTGCTTAGTTTGATGCCTGGCAGTTTATGGCGGGCGTCCTGCCCGCCACCCTCCGGG
CCGTTGCTTCACAACGTTCAAATCCGCTCCCGGCGGATTTGTCCTACTCAGGAGAGCGTTCACCGACAAA
CAACAGATAAAACGAAAGGCCCAGTCTTCCGACTGAGCCTTTCGTTTTATTTGATGCCTGGCAGTTCCCT
ACTCTCGCGTTAACGCTAGCATGGATGTTTTCCCAGTCACGACGTTGTAAAACGACGGCCAGTCTTAAGC
TCGGGCCCCAAATAATGATTTTATTTTGACTGATAGTGACCTGTTCGTTGCAACACATTGATGAGCAATG
CTTTTTTATAATGCCAACTTTGTACAAAAAAGCAGGCTCCACCATGGATACCAGCTCCAAGGAGAACATC
CAGCTGTTCTGCAAGACAAGCGTGCAGCCAGTGGGCCGCCCTTCCTTTAAGACCGAGTACCCCTCTAGCG
AGGAGAAGCAGCCTTGCTGTGGCGAGCTGAAGGTGTTCCTGTGCGCCCTGAGCTTCGTGTACTTTGCCAA
GGCCCTGGCCGAGGGCTATCTGAAGTCCACCATCACACAGATCGAGCGGAGATTTGACATCCCATCCTCT
CTGGTGGGCGTGATCGATGGCTCTTTCGAGATCGGCAATCTGCTGGTCATCACCTTCGTGAGCTATTTTG
GCGCCAAGCTGCACAGGCCAAAGATCATCGGAGCAGGATGCGTGATCATGGGAGTGGGCACACTGCTGAT
CGCCATGCCTCAGTTCTTTATGGAGCAGTACAAGTATGAGCGGTACAGCCCTAGCTCCAACTCCACCCTG
AGCATCTCCCCATGCCTGCTGGAGTCTAGCTCCCAGCTGCCCGTGTCTGTGATGGAGAAGTCTAAGAGCA
AGATCAGCAATGAGTGTGAGGTGGATACATCTAGCTCCATGTGGATCTACGTGTTCCTGGGCAACCTGCT
GAGAGGCATCGGCGAGACCCCAATCCAGCCCCTGGGCATCGCCTATCTGGACGATTTCGCCAGCGAGGAC
AATGCCGCCTTTTACATCGGCTGCGTGCAGACCGTGGCCATCATCGGCCCCATCTTCGGCTTTCTGCTGG
GCTCCCTGTGCGCCAAGCTGTACGTGGACATCGGCTTTGTGAACCTGGATCACATCACCATCACACCTAA
GGACCCACAGTGGGTGGGAGCATGGTGGCTGGGCTATCTGATCGCAGGAATCATCTCCCTGCTGGCAGCA
GTGCCCTTTTGGTACCTGCCAAAGTCTCTGCCCCGGTCCCAGTCTAGAGAGGACTCCAATTCTAGCTCCG
AGAAGTCTAAGTTCATCATCGACGATCACACCGATTATCAGACACCTCAGGGCGAGAACGCCAAGATCAT
GGAGATGGCCAGGGACTTTCTGCCAAGCCTGAAGAACCTGTTCGGCAATCCCGTGTACTTTCTGTATCTG
TGCACCTCTACAGTGCAGTTCAATAGCCTGTTTGGCATGGTGACCTACAAGCCAAAGTATATCGAGCAGC
AGTACGGCCAGTCTAGCTCCCGCGCCAATTTCGTGATCGGCCTGATCAACATCCCAGCAGTGGCCCTGGG
AATCTTCTCCGGCGGCATCGTGATGAAGAAGTTTCGGATCAGCGTGTGCGGAGCAGCAAAGCTGTACCTG
GGATCTAGCGTGTTCGGCTATCTGCTGTTCCTGTCCCTGTTTGCCCTGGGCTGTGAGAACTCTGATGTGG
CAGGACTGACCGTGAGCTACCAGGGAACAAAGCCCGTGAGCTATCACGAGAGAGCCCTGTTTAGCGACTG
CAATTCCAGGTGCAAGTGTAGCGAGACAAAGTGGGAGCCAATGTGCGGCGAGAACGGCATCACCTACGTG
AGCGCCTGCCTGGCAGGATGTCAGACATCTAACAGAAGCGGCAAGAATATCATCTTCTACAACTGCACCT
GCGTGGGAATCGCAGCAAGCAAGTCCGGCAATTCCTCTGGCATCGTGGGCAGGTGCCAGAAGGATAACGG
CTGTCCTCAGATGTTCCTGTACTTCCTGGTCATCTCTGTGATCACCAGCTATACACTGTCCCTGGGCGGC
ATCCCTGGCTACATCCTGCTGCTGAGATGCATCAAGCCACAGCTGAAGAGCTTCGCCCTGGGCATCTATA
CACTGGCCATCAGGGTGCTGGCAGGAATCCCAGCACCCGTGTACTTCGGCGTGCTGATCGATACCAGCTG
TCTGAAGTGGGGCTTTAAGAGGTGCGGAAGCAGGGGATCTTGTAGGCTGTACGACTCCAACGTGTTCCGG
CACATCTATCTGGGCCTGACCGTGATCCTGGGCACAGTGTCTATCCTGCTGAGCATCGCCGTGCTGTTCA
TCCTGAAGAAGAACTACGTGTCCAAGCACCGCTCTTTTATCACAAAGAGGGAGCGCACCATGGTGAGCAC
ACGGTTCCAGAAGGAGAATTATACCACATCCGACCACCTGCTGCAGCCTAACTACTGGCCAGGCAAGGAG
ACCCAGCTGGACCCAGCTTTCTTGTACAAAGTTGGCATTATAAGAAAGCATTGCTTATCAATTTGTTGCA
ACGAACAGGTCACTATCAGTCAAAATAAAATCATTATTTGCCATCCAGCTGATATCCCCTATAGTGAGTC
GTATTACATGGTCATAGCTGTTTCCTGGCAGCTCTGGCCCGTGTCTCAAAATCTCTGATGTTACATTGCA
CAAGATAAAAATATATCATCATGAACAATAAAACTGTCTGCTTACATAAACAGTAATACAAGGGGTGTTA
TGAGCCATATTCAACGGGAAACGTCGAGGCCGCGATTAAATTCCAACATGGATGCTGATTTATATGGGTA
TAAATGGGCTCGCGATAATGTCGGGCAATCAGGTGCGACAATCTATCGCTTGTATGGGAAGCCCGATGCG
CCAGAGTTGTTTCTGAAACATGGCAAAGGTAGCGTTGCCAATGATGTTACAGATGAGATGGTCAGACTAA
ACTGGCTGACGGAATTTATGCCTCTTCCGACCATCAAGCATTTTATCCGTACTCCTGATGATGCATGGTT
ACTCACCACTGCGATCCCCGGAAAAACAGCATTCCAGGTATTAGAAGAATATCCTGATTCAGGTGAAAAT
ATTGTTGATGCGCTGGCAGTGTTCCTGCGCCGGTTGCATTCGATTCCTGTTTGTAATTGTCCTTTTAACA
GCGATCGCGTATTTCGTCTCGCTCAGGCGCAATCACGAATGAATAACGGTTTGGTTGATGCGAGTGATTT
TGATGACGAGCGTAATGGCTGGCCTGTTGAACAAGTCTGGAAAGAAATGCATAAACTTTTGCCATTCTCA
CCGGATTCAGTCGTCACTCATGGTGATTTCTCACTTGATAACCTTATTTTTGACGAGGGGAAATTAATAG
GTTGTATTGATGTTGGACGAGTCGGAATCGCAGACCGATACCAGGATCTTGCCATCCTATGGAACTGCCT
CGGTGAGTTTTCTCCTTCATTACAGAAACGGCTTTTTCAAAAATATGGTATTGATAATCCTGATATGAAT
AAATTGCAGTTTCATTTGATGCTCGATGAGTTTTTCTAATCAGAATTGGTTAATTGGTTGTAACACTGGC
AGAGCATTACGCTGACTTGACGGGACGGCGCAAGCTCATGACCAAAATCCCTTAACGTGAGTTACGCGTC
GTTCCACTGAGCGTCAGACCCCGTAGAAAAGATCAAAGGATCTTCTTGAGATCCTTTTTTTCTGCGCGTA
ATCTGCTGCTTGCAAACAAAAAAACCACCGCTACCAGCGGTGGTTTGTTTGCCGGATCAAGAGCTACCAA
CTCTTTTTCCGAAGGTAACTGGCTTCAGCAGAGCGCAGATACCAAATACTGTTCTTCTAGTGTAGCCGTA
GTTAGGCCACCACTTCAAGAACTCTGTAGCACCGCCTACATACCTCGCTCTGCTAATCCTGTTACCAGTG
GCTGCTGCCAGTGGCGATAAGTCGTGTCTTACCGGGTTGGACTCAAGACGATAGTTACCGGATAAGGCGC
AGCGGTCGGGCTGAACGGGGGGTTCGTGCACACAGCCCAGCTTGGAGCGAACGACCTACACCGAACTGAG
ATACCTACAGCGTGAGCTATGAGAAAGCGCCACGCTTCCCGAAGGGAGAAAGGCGGACAGGTATCCGGTA
AGCGGCAGGGTCGGAACAGGAGAGCGCACGAGGGAGCTTCCAGGGGGAAACGCCTGGTATCTTTATAGTC
CTGTCGGGTTTCGCCACCTCTGACTTGAGCGTCGATTTTTGTGATGCTCGTCAGGGGGGCGGAGCCTATG
GAAAAACGCCAGCAACGCGGCCTTTTTACGGTTCCTGGCCTTTTGCTGGCCTTTTGCTCACATGTT
