>Addgene plasmid #132224 | pDONR221_SLCO1C1 | depositor partial sequence | sequence record 253848 | Codon-optimized ORF of SLCO1C1
ATGGATACCAGCTCCAAGGAGAACATCCAGCTGTTCTGCAAGACAAGCGTGCAGCCAGTGGGCCGCCCTT
CCTTTAAGACCGAGTACCCCTCTAGCGAGGAGAAGCAGCCTTGCTGTGGCGAGCTGAAGGTGTTCCTGTG
CGCCCTGAGCTTCGTGTACTTTGCCAAGGCCCTGGCCGAGGGCTATCTGAAGTCCACCATCACACAGATC
GAGCGGAGATTTGACATCCCATCCTCTCTGGTGGGCGTGATCGATGGCTCTTTCGAGATCGGCAATCTGC
TGGTCATCACCTTCGTGAGCTATTTTGGCGCCAAGCTGCACAGGCCAAAGATCATCGGAGCAGGATGCGT
GATCATGGGAGTGGGCACACTGCTGATCGCCATGCCTCAGTTCTTTATGGAGCAGTACAAGTATGAGCGG
TACAGCCCTAGCTCCAACTCCACCCTGAGCATCTCCCCATGCCTGCTGGAGTCTAGCTCCCAGCTGCCCG
TGTCTGTGATGGAGAAGTCTAAGAGCAAGATCAGCAATGAGTGTGAGGTGGATACATCTAGCTCCATGTG
GATCTACGTGTTCCTGGGCAACCTGCTGAGAGGCATCGGCGAGACCCCAATCCAGCCCCTGGGCATCGCC
TATCTGGACGATTTCGCCAGCGAGGACAATGCCGCCTTTTACATCGGCTGCGTGCAGACCGTGGCCATCA
TCGGCCCCATCTTCGGCTTTCTGCTGGGCTCCCTGTGCGCCAAGCTGTACGTGGACATCGGCTTTGTGAA
CCTGGATCACATCACCATCACACCTAAGGACCCACAGTGGGTGGGAGCATGGTGGCTGGGCTATCTGATC
GCAGGAATCATCTCCCTGCTGGCAGCAGTGCCCTTTTGGTACCTGCCAAAGTCTCTGCCCCGGTCCCAGT
CTAGAGAGGACTCCAATTCTAGCTCCGAGAAGTCTAAGTTCATCATCGACGATCACACCGATTATCAGAC
ACCTCAGGGCGAGAACGCCAAGATCATGGAGATGGCCAGGGACTTTCTGCCAAGCCTGAAGAACCTGTTC
GGCAATCCCGTGTACTTTCTGTATCTGTGCACCTCTACAGTGCAGTTCAATAGCCTGTTTGGCATGGTGA
CCTACAAGCCAAAGTATATCGAGCAGCAGTACGGCCAGTCTAGCTCCCGCGCCAATTTCGTGATCGGCCT
GATCAACATCCCAGCAGTGGCCCTGGGAATCTTCTCCGGCGGCATCGTGATGAAGAAGTTTCGGATCAGC
GTGTGCGGAGCAGCAAAGCTGTACCTGGGATCTAGCGTGTTCGGCTATCTGCTGTTCCTGTCCCTGTTTG
CCCTGGGCTGTGAGAACTCTGATGTGGCAGGACTGACCGTGAGCTACCAGGGAACAAAGCCCGTGAGCTA
TCACGAGAGAGCCCTGTTTAGCGACTGCAATTCCAGGTGCAAGTGTAGCGAGACAAAGTGGGAGCCAATG
TGCGGCGAGAACGGCATCACCTACGTGAGCGCCTGCCTGGCAGGATGTCAGACATCTAACAGAAGCGGCA
AGAATATCATCTTCTACAACTGCACCTGCGTGGGAATCGCAGCAAGCAAGTCCGGCAATTCCTCTGGCAT
CGTGGGCAGGTGCCAGAAGGATAACGGCTGTCCTCAGATGTTCCTGTACTTCCTGGTCATCTCTGTGATC
ACCAGCTATACACTGTCCCTGGGCGGCATCCCTGGCTACATCCTGCTGCTGAGATGCATCAAGCCACAGC
TGAAGAGCTTCGCCCTGGGCATCTATACACTGGCCATCAGGGTGCTGGCAGGAATCCCAGCACCCGTGTA
CTTCGGCGTGCTGATCGATACCAGCTGTCTGAAGTGGGGCTTTAAGAGGTGCGGAAGCAGGGGATCTTGT
AGGCTGTACGACTCCAACGTGTTCCGGCACATCTATCTGGGCCTGACCGTGATCCTGGGCACAGTGTCTA
TCCTGCTGAGCATCGCCGTGCTGTTCATCCTGAAGAAGAACTACGTGTCCAAGCACCGCTCTTTTATCAC
AAAGAGGGAGCGCACCATGGTGAGCACACGGTTCCAGAAGGAGAATTATACCACATCCGACCACCTGCTG
CAGCCTAACTACTGGCCAGGCAAGGAGACCCAGCTG
